Addgene plasmid #47924: pET22b-EC12WTC9A
Purpose: Expresses E-cadherin EC12 WT with C9A mutation in E.Coli.
Depositing lab: Tanja Kortemme. Depositing organization: University of California, San Francisco (UCSF). Publication: Design of a Photoswitchable Cadherin. Ritterson RS, Kuchenbecker KM, Michalik M, Kortemme T. J Am Chem Soc. 2013 Aug 7. 10.1021/ja404992r PubMed 23923816.
Backbone
  Vector backbone: pET-22b(+)
  Backbone manufacturer: Novagen
  Backbone size w/o insert (bp): 5406
  Total vector size (bp): 6066
  Modifications to backbone: None
  Vector type: Bacterial Expression
Growth in bacteria
  Bacterial resistance: Ampicillin, 100 μg/mL
  Growth temperature: 37°C
  Growth strain: Top10
  Copy number: High Copy
Gene/Insert
  Gene/Insert name: E-Cadherin EC12 (alt name: EC12)
  Species: M. musculus (mouse)
  Insert size (bp): 660
  Mutation: changed Cysteine 9 to Alanine
  Promoter: T7
  Tag / fusion protein: 6xHis (N terminal on insert); TEV Cleavage (N terminal on insert)
  Cloning method: Restriction Enzyme; 5′ cloning site NdeI (not destroyed); 3′ cloning site XhoI (not destroyed)
  Sequencing primers: 5′ taatacgactcactatagg; 3′ ctagttattgctcagcgg
Terms and licenses: Academic/Nonprofit Terms; Industry Terms: Not Available to Industry
Depositor comments: Plasmid contains E-Cadherin domains 1 and 2 (aa157-375, when compared to GenBank reference sequence NP_033994.1). Numbering of the mutation is relative to this sequence. The pro-peptide sequence that is normally cleaved during maturation was intentionally removed as part of the cloning strategy for expression in bacteria.
How to cite: pET22b-EC12WTC9A was a gift from Tanja Kortemme (Addgene plasmid # 47924 ; http://n2t.net/addgene:47924 ; RRID:Addgene_47924)
