[The description below was written by a language model from this plasmid's Addgene catalogue record and pLannotate feature annotations shown in this document.]
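Description:
pET22b-EC12WTC9A is a bacterial expression plasmid built on the Novagen pET-22b(+) backbone, carrying a 660 bp fragment of mouse E-cadherin (Cdh1) that encodes the first two extracellular cadherin domains, EC1 and EC2. The plasmid totals about 6.1 kb and is propagated in E. coli under ampicillin selection through the β-lactamase gene. It replicates from a pBR322/ColE1-type origin, with the bom and rop elements of the parent backbone also annotated, and the record lists it as high copy. An f1 origin is present as well. The short tetracycline-resistance fragments in the feature table are backbone remnants rather than functional markers.

The insert was cloned between NdeI and XhoI, downstream of a T7 promoter with an adjacent lac operator and the T7 gene 10 ribosome binding site, and is followed by the T7 terminator. A plasmid-borne lacI gene supplies repressor, so expression is IPTG-inducible in hosts that provide T7 RNA polymerase. Cloning at NdeI would be expected to displace the vector's pelB leader, and no such leader is annotated. The construct instead begins with an N-terminal 6xHis tag and a TEV protease cleavage site, allowing affinity purification and tag removal. A second His-tag sequence from the backbone is annotated just after the insert; whether it is translated depends on a stop codon that the record does not specify.

The cadherin fragment lacks the pro-peptide normally removed during maturation, deliberately omitted for bacterial production. It carries a cysteine 9 to alanine substitution, numbered relative to the mature fragment. The construct comes from work on designing a photoswitchable cadherin, but the record does not state the specific rationale for the C9A change.
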