Features (pLannotate 1.2.2; 20 found; start..end, strand, type, name):
     12..467     +  rep_origin     f1 ori (sequence partly withheld): f1 bacteriophage origin of replication; arrow indicates direction of (+) strand synthesis
    494..598     +  promoter       AmpR promoter: bla
    599..1459    +  CDS            AmpR: β-lactamase; bla; confers resistance to ampicillin, carbenicillin, and related antibiotics
   1630..2218    +  rep_origin     ori: high-copy-number ColE1/pMB1/pBR322/pUC origin of replication
   2404..2546    -  misc_feature   bom: basis of mobility region from pBR322
   2648..2839    -  CDS            rop: Rop protein, which maintains plasmids at low copy number; rop
   2856..3236    +  CDS            YPB1_ECOLX: Protein predicted: Swiss-Prot protein existence level 4. From Escherichia coli.
   3308..3599    -  CDS            TcR (fragment): tetracycline efflux protein; tet; confers resistance to tetracycline
   3614..3635    -  protein_bind   CAP binding site: CAP binding activates transcription in the presence of cAMP. E. coli catabolite activator protein
   3648..4730    -  CDS            lacI: lac repressor; lacI; The lac repressor binds to the lac operator to inhibit transcription in E. coli. This inhibition can be relieved by adding lactose or isopropyl-β-D-thiogalactopyranoside (IPTG).
   4731..4808    -  promoter       lacI promoter: lacI
   4816..5095    -  CDS            TcR (fragment): tetracycline efflux protein; tet; confers resistance to tetracycline
   5117..5135    +  promoter       T7 promoter: promoter for bacteriophage T7 RNA polymerase
   5136..5160    +  protein_bind   lac operator: The lac repressor binds to the lac operator to inhibit transcription in E. coli. This inhibition can be relieved by adding lactose or isopropyl-β-D-thiogalactopyranoside (IPTG). lac repressor encoded by lacI
   5175..5197    +  RBS            RBS: efficient ribosome binding site from bacteriophage T7 gene 10 (Olins and Rangwala, 1989)
   5208..5225    +  CDS            9xHis (fragment): 9xHis affinity tag
   5241..5900    +  CDS            Cdh1 (fragment): CADH1_MOUSE - Experimental evidence at protein level: Swiss-Prot protein existence level 1. (Microbial infection) Does not function as a receptor for L.monocytogenes internalin A (InlA); mutating a single surface-exposed residue confers receptor activity to this protein and promotes uptake of the bacteria. From Mus musculus (Mouse).
   5910..5927    +  CDS            9xHis (fragment): 9xHis affinity tag
   5937..5986    +  CDS            SET1 (fragment): solubility-enhancement tag derived from T7 phage gene 10B
   5994..6041    +  terminator     T7 terminator: transcription terminator for bacteriophage T7 RNA polymerase
>Addgene plasmid #47924 | pET22b-EC12WTC9A | depositor full sequence | sequence record 68708 | pET22b-EC12WTC9A sequence 6066 bps
TGGCGAATGGG
[124 nt withheld, positions 12-135]
C
[91 nt withheld, positions 137-227]
A
[49 nt withheld, positions 229-277]
CCTTTGACGTTGGAGTCCACGTTCTTT
[37 nt withheld, positions 305-341]
ACCCTATCTCGGTCTATTCTTTTGATTTATAAGGGATTTTGCCGATTTCGGCCTATTGGTTAAAAAATGA
GCTGATTTAACAAAAATTTAACGCGAATTTTAACAAAATATTAACGTTTACAATTTCAGGTGGCACTTTT
CGGGGAAATGTGCGCGGAACCCCTATTTGTTTATTTTTCTAAATACATTCAAATATGTATCCGCTCATGA
GACAATAACCCTGATAAATGCTTCAATAATATTGAAAAAGGAAGAGTATGAGTATTCAACATTTCCGTGT
CGCCCTTATTCCCTTTTTTGCGGCATTTTGCCTTCCTGTTTTTGCTCACCCAGAAACGCTGGTGAAAGTA
AAAGATGCTGAAGATCAGTTGGGTGCACGAGTGGGTTACATCGAACTGGATCTCAACAGCGGTAAGATCC
TTGAGAGTTTTCGCCCCGAAGAACGTTTTCCAATGATGAGCACTTTTAAAGTTCTGCTATGTGGCGCGGT
ATTATCCCGTATTGACGCCGGGCAAGAGCAACTCGGTCGCCGCATACACTATTCTCAGAATGACTTGGTT
GAGTACTCACCAGTCACAGAAAAGCATCTTACGGATGGCATGACAGTAAGAGAATTATGCAGTGCTGCCA
TAACCATGAGTGATAACACTGCGGCCAACTTACTTCTGACAACGATCGGAGGACCGAAGGAGCTAACCGC
TTTTTTGCACAACATGGGGGATCATGTAACTCGCCTTGATCGTTGGGAACCGGAGCTGAATGAAGCCATA
CCAAACGACGAGCGTGACACCACGATGCCTGCAGCAATGGCAACAACGTTGCGCAAACTATTAACTGGCG
AACTACTTACTCTAGCTTCCCGGCAACAATTAATAGACTGGATGGAGGCGGATAAAGTTGCAGGACCACT
TCTGCGCTCGGCCCTTCCGGCTGGCTGGTTTATTGCTGATAAATCTGGAGCCGGTGAGCGTGGGTCTCGC
GGTATCATTGCAGCACTGGGGCCAGATGGTAAGCCCTCCCGTATCGTAGTTATCTACACGACGGGGAGTC
AGGCAACTATGGATGAACGAAATAGACAGATCGCTGAGATAGGTGCCTCACTGATTAAGCATTGGTAACT
GTCAGACCAAGTTTACTCATATATACTTTAGATTGATTTAAAACTTCATTTTTAATTTAAAAGGATCTAG
GTGAAGATCCTTTTTGATAATCTCATGACCAAAATCCCTTAACGTGAGTTTTCGTTCCACTGAGCGTCAG
ACCCCGTAGAAAAGATCAAAGGATCTTCTTGAGATCCTTTTTTTCTGCGCGTAATCTGCTGCTTGCAAAC
AAAAAAACCACCGCTACCAGCGGTGGTTTGTTTGCCGGATCAAGAGCTACCAACTCTTTTTCCGAAGGTA
ACTGGCTTCAGCAGAGCGCAGATACCAAATACTGTCCTTCTAGTGTAGCCGTAGTTAGGCCACCACTTCA
AGAACTCTGTAGCACCGCCTACATACCTCGCTCTGCTAATCCTGTTACCAGTGGCTGCTGCCAGTGGCGA
TAAGTCGTGTCTTACCGGGTTGGACTCAAGACGATAGTTACCGGATAAGGCGCAGCGGTCGGGCTGAACG
GGGGGTTCGTGCACACAGCCCAGCTTGGAGCGAACGACCTACACCGAACTGAGATACCTACAGCGTGAGC
TATGAGAAAGCGCCACGCTTCCCGAAGGGAGAAAGGCGGACAGGTATCCGGTAAGCGGCAGGGTCGGAAC
AGGAGAGCGCACGAGGGAGCTTCCAGGGGGAAACGCCTGGTATCTTTATAGTCCTGTCGGGTTTCGCCAC
CTCTGACTTGAGCGTCGATTTTTGTGATGCTCGTCAGGGGGGCGGAGCCTATGGAAAAACGCCAGCAACG
CGGCCTTTTTACGGTTCCTGGCCTTTTGCTGGCCTTTTGCTCACATGTTCTTTCCTGCGTTATCCCCTGA
TTCTGTGGATAACCGTATTACCGCCTTTGAGTGAGCTGATACCGCTCGCCGCAGCCGAACGACCGAGCGC
AGCGAGTCAGTGAGCGAGGAAGCGGAAGAGCGCCTGATGCGGTATTTTCTCCTTACGCATCTGTGCGGTA
TTTCACACCGCATATATGGTGCACTCTCAGTACAATCTGCTCTGATGCCGCATAGTTAAGCCAGTATACA
CTCCGCTATCGCTACGTGACTGGGTCATGGCTGCGCCCCGACACCCGCCAACACCCGCTGACGCGCCCTG
ACGGGCTTGTCTGCTCCCGGCATCCGCTTACAGACAAGCTGTGACCGTCTCCGGGAGCTGCATGTGTCAG
AGGTTTTCACCGTCATCACCGAAACGCGCGAGGCAGCTGCGGTAAAGCTCATCAGCGTGGTCGTGAAGCG
ATTCACAGATGTCTGCCTGTTCATCCGCGTCCAGCTCGTTGAGTTTCTCCAGAAGCGTTAATGTCTGGCT
TCTGATAAAGCGGGCCATGTTAAGGGCGGTTTTTTCCTGTTTGGTCACTGATGCCTCCGTGTAAGGGGGA
TTTCTGTTCATGGGGGTAATGATACCGATGAAACGAGAGAGGATGCTCACGATACGGGTTACTGATGATG
AACATGCCCGGTTACTGGAACGTTGTGAGGGTAAACAACTGGCGGTATGGATGCGGCGGGACCAGAGAAA
AATCACTCAGGGTCAATGCCAGCGCTTCGTTAATACAGATGTAGGTGTTCCACAGGGTAGCCAGCAGCAT
CCTGCGATGCAGATCCGGAACATAATGGTGCAGGGCGCTGACTTCCGCGTTTCCAGACTTTACGAAACAC
GGAAACCGAAGACCATTCATGTTGTTGCTCAGGTCGCAGACGTTTTGCAGCAGCAGTCGCTTCACGTTCG
CTCGCGTATCGGTGATTCATTCTGCTAACCAGTAAGGCAACCCCGCCAGCCTAGCCGGGTCCTCAACGAC
AGGAGCACGATCATGCGCACCCGTGGGGCCGCCATGCCGGCGATAATGGCCTGCTTCTCGCCGAAACGTT
TGGTGGCGGGACCAGTGACGAAGGCTTGAGCGAGGGCGTGCAAGATTCCGAATACCGCAAGCGACAGGCC
GATCATCGTCGCGCTCCAGCGAAAGCGGTCCTCGCCGAAAATGACCCAGAGCGCTGCCGGCACCTGTCCT
ACGAGTTGCATGATAAAGAAGACAGTCATAAGTGCGGCGACGATAGTCATGCCCCGCGCCCACCGGAAGG
AGCTGACTGGGTTGAAGGCTCTCAAGGGCATCGGTCGAGATCCCGGTGCCTAATGAGTGAGCTAACTTAC
ATTAATTGCGTTGCGCTCACTGCCCGCTTTCCAGTCGGGAAACCTGTCGTGCCAGCTGCATTAATGAATC
GGCCAACGCGCGGGGAGAGGCGGTTTGCGTATTGGGCGCCAGGGTGGTTTTTCTTTTCACCAGTGAGACG
GGCAACAGCTGATTGCCCTTCACCGCCTGGCCCTGAGAGAGTTGCAGCAAGCGGTCCACGCTGGTTTGCC
CCAGCAGGCGAAAATCCTGTTTGATGGTGGTTAACGGCGGGATATAACATGAGCTGTCTTCGGTATCGTC
GTATCCCACTACCGAGATATCCGCACCAACGCGCAGCCCGGACTCGGTAATGGCGCGCATTGCGCCCAGC
GCCATCTGATCGTTGGCAACCAGCATCGCAGTGGGAACGATGCCCTCATTCAGCATTTGCATGGTTTGTT
GAAAACCGGACATGGCACTCCAGTCGCCTTCCCGTTCCGCTATCGGCTGAATTTGATTGCGAGTGAGATA
TTTATGCCAGCCAGCCAGACGCAGACGCGCCGAGACAGAACTTAATGGGCCCGCTAACAGCGCGATTTGC
TGGTGACCCAATGCGACCAGATGCTCCACGCCCAGTCGCGTACCGTCTTCATGGGAGAAAATAATACTGT
TGATGGGTGTCTGGTCAGAGACATCAAGAAATAACGCCGGAACATTAGTGCAGGCAGCTTCCACAGCAAT
GGCATCCTGGTCATCCAGCGGATAGTTAATGATCAGCCCACTGACGCGTTGCGCGAGAAGATTGTGCACC
GCCGCTTTACAGGCTTCGACGCCGCTTCGTTCTACCATCGACACCACCACGCTGGCACCCAGTTGATCGG
CGCGAGATTTAATCGCCGCGACAATTTGCGACGGCGCGTGCAGGGCCAGACTGGAGGTGGCAACGCCAAT
CAGCAACGACTGTTTGCCCGCCAGTTGTTGTGCCACGCGGTTGGGAATGTAATTCAGCTCCGCCATCGCC
GCTTCCACTTTTTCCCGCGTTTTCGCAGAAACGTGGCTGGCCTGGTTCACCACGCGGGAAACGGTCTGAT
AAGAGACACCGGCATACTCTGCGACATCGTATAACGTTACTGGTTTCACATTCACCACCCTGAATTGACT
CTCTTCCGGGCGCTATCATGCCATACCGCGAAAGGTTTTGCGCCATTCGATGGTGTCCGGGATCTCGACG
CTCTCCCTTATGCGACTCCTGCATTAGGAAGCAGCCCAGTAGTAGGTTGAGGCCGTTGAGCACCGCCGCC
GCAAGGAATGGTGCATGCAAGGAGATGGCGCCCAACAGTCCCCCGGCCACGGGGCCTGCCACCATACCCA
CGCCGAAACAAGCGCTCATGAGCCCGAAGTGGCGAGCCCGATCTTCCCCATCGGTGATGTCGGCGATATA
GGCGCCAGCAACCGCACCTGTGGCGCCGGTGATGCCGGCCACGATGCGTCCGGCGTAGAGGATCGAGATC
TCGATCCCGCGAAATTAATACGACTCACTATAGGGGAATTGTGAGCGGATAACAATTCCCCTCTAGAAAT
AATTTTGTTTAACTTTAAGAAGGAGATATACATATGCACCACCACCACCACCACGAAAACCTGTACTTCC
AGGACTGGGTCATCCCTCCCATCAGCGCCCCCGAAAATGAAAAGGGCGAATTTCCAAAGAACCTGGTTCA
GATCAAATCCAACAGGGACAAAGAAACAAAGGTTTTCTACAGCATCACCGGCCAAGGAGCTGACAAACCC
CCCGTTGGCGTTTTCATCATTGAGAGGGAGACAGGCTGGCTGAAAGTGACACAGCCTCTGGATAGAGAAG
CCATTGCCAAGTACATCCTCTATTCTCATGCCGTGTCGTCAAATGGGGAAGCGGTGGAGGATCCCATGGA
GATAGTGATCACAGTGACAGATCAGAATGACAACAGGCCAGAGTTTACCCAGCCGGTCTTTGAGGGATTC
GTTGCAGAAGGCGCTGTTCCAGGAACCTCCGTGATGAAGGTCTCAGCCACCGATGCAGACGATGACGTCA
ACACCTACAACGCTGCCATCGCCTACACCATCGTCAGCCAGGATCCTGAGCTGCCTCACAAAAACATGTT
CACTGTCAATAGGGACACCGGGGTCATCAGTGTGCTCACCTCTGGGCTGGACCGAGAGAGTTACCCTACA
TACACTCTGGTGGTTCAGGCTGCTGACCTTCAAGGTGAAGGCTTGAGCACAACAGCCAAGGCTGTGATCA
CTGTCAAGGATATTAATGACAACGCTCCTTGACTCGAGCACCACCACCACCACCACTGAGATCCGGCTGC
TAACAAAGCCCGAAAGGAAGCTGAGTTGGCTGCTGCCACCGCTGAGCAATAACTAGCATAACCCCTTGGG
GCCTCTAAACGGGTCTTGAGGGGTTTTTTGCTGAAAGGAGGAACTATATCCGGAT
