>Addgene plasmid #47924 | pET22b-EC12WTC9A | addgene partial sequence | sequence record 71581 | pBRrevBam 5'-GGTGATGTCGGCGATATAGG-3'
CGATGCGTCCGGCGTAGAGGATCGAGATCTCGATCCCGCGAAATTAATACGACTCACTATAGGGGAATTG
TGAGCGGATAACAATTCCCCTCTAGAAATAATTTTGTTTAACTTTAAGAAGGAGATATACATATGCACCA
CCACCACCACCACGAAAACCTGTACTTCCAGGACTGGGTCATCCCTCCCATCAGCGCCCCCGAAAATGAA
AAGGGCGAATTTCCAAAGAACCTGGTTCAGATCAAATCCAACAGGGACAAAGAAACAAAGGTTTTCTACA
GCATCACCGGCCAAGGAGCTGACAAACCCCCCGTTGGCGTTTTCATCATTGAGAGGGAGACAGGCTGGCT
GAAAGTGACACAGCCTCTGGATAGAGAAGCCATTGCCAAGTACATCCTCTATTCTCATGCCGTGTCGTCA
AATGGGGAAGCGGTGGAGGATCCCATGGAGATAGTGATCACAGTGACAGATCAGAATGACAACAGGCCAG
AGTTTACCCAGCCGGTCTTTGAGGGATTCGTTGCAGAAGGCGCTGTTCCAGGAACCTCCGTGATGAAGGT
CTCAGCCACCGATGCAGACGATGACGTCAACACCTACAACGCTGCCATCGCCTACACCATCGTCAGCCAG
GATCCTGAGCTGCCTCACAAAAACATGTTCACTGTCAATAGGGACACCGGGGTCATCAGTGTGCTCACCT
CTGGGCTGGACCGAGAGAGTTACCCTACATACACTCTGGTGGTTCAGGCTGCTGACCTTCAAGGTGAAGG
CTTGAGCACAACAGCCAAGGCTGTGATCACTGTCAAGGATATTAATGACAACGCTCCTTGACTCGAGCAC
CACCACCACCACCACTGAGATCCGGCTGCTAACAAAGCCCGAAAGGAAGCTGAGTTGGCTGCTGCCACCG
CTGAGCAATAACTAGCATAACCCCTTGGG
