>Addgene plasmid #47924 | pET22b-EC12WTC9A | addgene partial sequence | sequence record 71590 | T7-term
TAGCAGCCGGATCTCAGTGGTGGTGGTGGTGGTGCTCGAGTCAAGGAGCGTTGTCATTAATATCCTTGAC
AGTGATCACAGCCTTGGCTGTTGTGCTCAAGCCTTCACCTTGAAGGTCAGCAGCCTGAACCACCAGAGTG
TATGTAGGGTAACTCTCTCGGTCCAGCCCAGAGGTGAGCACACTGATGACCCCGGTGTCCCTATTGACAG
TGAACATGTTTTTGTGAGGCAGCTCAGGATCCTGGCTGACGATGGTGTAGGCGATGGCAGCGTTGTAGGT
GTTGACGTCATCGTCTGCATCGGTGGCTGAGACCTTCATCACGGAGGTTCCTGGAACAGCGCCTTCTGCA
ACGAATCCCTCAAAGACCGGCTGGGTAAACTCTGGCCTGTTGTCATTCTGATCTGTCACTGTGATCACTA
TCTCCATGGGATCCTCCACCGCTTCCCCATTTGACGACACGGCATGAGAATAGAGGATGTACTTGGCAAT
GGCTTCTCTATCCAGAGGCTGTGTCACTTTCAGCCAGCCTGTCTCCCTCTCAATGATGAAAACGCCAACG
GGGGGTTTGTCAGCTCCTTGGCCGGTGATGCTGTAGAAAACCTTTGTTTCTTTGTCCCTGTTGGATTTGA
TCTGAACCAGGTTCTTTGGAAATTCGCCCTTTTCATTTTCGGGGGCGCTGATGGGAGGGATGACCCAGTC
CTGGAAGTACAGGTTTTCGTGGTGGTGGTGGTGGTGCATATGTATATCTCCTTCTTAAAGTTAAACAAAA
TTATTTCTAGAGGGGAATTGTTATCCGCTCACAATTCCCCTATAGTGAGTCGTATTAATTTCGCGGGATC
GAGATCTCGATCCTCTAC
